>Addgene plasmid #195557 | pTcI39-switch | addgene full sequence | sequence record 426587 | Addgene NGS Result
TTGAGATCCTTTTTTTCTGCGCGTAATCTGCTGCTTGCAAACAAAAAAACCACCGCTACCAGCGGTGGTT
TGTTTGCCGGATCAAGAGCTACCAACTCTTTTTCCGAAGGTAACTGGCTTCAGCAGAGCGCAGATACCAA
ATACTGTCCTTCTAGTGTAGCCGTAGTTAGGCCACCACTTCAAGAACTCTGTAGCACCGCCTACATACCT
CGCTCTGCTAATCCTGTTACCAGTGGCTGCTGCCAGTGGCGATAAGTCGTGTCTTACCGGGTTGGACTCA
AGACGATAGTTACCGGATAAGGCGCAGCGGTCGGGCTGAACGGGGGGTTCGTGCACACAGCCCAGCTTGG
AGCGAACGACCTACACCGAACTGAGATACCTACAGCGTGAGCTATGAGAAAGCGCCACGCTTCCCGAAGG
GAGAAAGGCGGACAGGTATCCGGTAAGCGGCAGGGTCGGAACAGGAGAGCGCACGAGGGAGCTTCCAGGG
GGAAACGCCTGGTATCTTTATAGTCCTGTCGGGTTTCGCCACCTCTGACTTGAGCGTCGATTTTTGTGAT
GCTCGTCAGGGGGGCGGAGCCTATGGAAAAACGCCAGCAACGCGGCCTTTTTACGGTTCCTGGCCTTTTG
CTGGCCTTTTGCTCACATGTTCTTTCCTGCGTTATCCCCTGATTCTGTGGATAACCGTATTACCGCCTTT
GAGTGAGCTGATACCGCTCGCCGCAGCCGAACGACCGAGCGCAGCGAGTCAGTGAGCGAGGAAGCGGAAG
AGCGCCTGATGCGGTATTTTCTCCTTACGCATCTGTGCGGTATTTCACACCGCAATGGTGCACTCTCAGT
ACAATCTGCTCTGATGCCGCATAGTTAAGCCAGTATACACTCCGCTATCGCTACGTGACTGGGTCATGGC
TGCGCCCCGACACCCGCCAACACCCGCTGACGCGCCCTGACGGGCTTGTCTGCTCCCGGCATCCGCTTAC
AGACAAGCTGTGACCGTCTCCGGGAGCTGCATGTGTCAGAGGTTTTCACCGTCATCACCGAAACGCGCGA
GGCAGCTGCGGTAAAGCTCATCAGCGTGGTCGTGAAGCGATTCACAGATGTCTGCCTGTTCATCCGCGTC
CAGCTCGTTGAGTTTCTCCAGAAGCGTTAATGTCTGGCTTCTGATAAAGCGGGCCATGTTAAGGGCGGTT
TTTTCCTGTTTGGTCACTGATGCCTCCGTGTAAGGGGGATTTCTGTTCATGGGGGTAATGATACCGATGA
AACGAGAGAGGATGCTCACGATACGGGTTACTGATGATGAACATGCCCGGTTACTGGAACGTTGTGAGGG
TAAACAACTGGCGGTATGGATGCGGCGGGACCAGAGAAAAATCACTCAGGGTCAATGCCAGCGCTTCGTT
AATACAGATGTAGGTGTTCCACAGGGTAGCCAGCAGCATCCTGCGATGCAGATCCGGAACATAATGGTGC
AGGGCGCTGACTTCCGCGTTTCCAGACTTTACGAAACACGGAAACCGAAGACCATTCATGTTGTTGCTCA
GGTCGCAGACGTTTTGCAGCAGCAGTCGCTTCACGTTCGCTCGCGTATCGGTGATTCATTCTGCTAACCA
GTAAGGCAACCCCGCCAGCCTAGCCGGGTCCTCAACGACAGGAGCACGATCATGCTAGTCATGCCCCGCG
CCCACCGGAAGGAGCTGACTGGGTTGAAGGCTCTCAAGGGCATCGGTCGAGATCCCGGTGCCTAATGAGT
GAGCTAACTTACATTAATTGCGTTGCGCCGGGATCTCGACGCTCTCCCTTATGCGACTCCTGCATTAGGA
AGCAGCCCAGTAGTAGGTTGAGGCCGTTGAGCACCGCCGCCGCAAGGAATGGTGCATGCAAGGAGATGGC
GCCCAACAGTCCCCCGGCCACGGGGCCTGCCACCATACCCACGCCGAAACAAGCGCTCATGAGCCCGAAG
TGGCGAGCCCGATCTTCCCCATCGGTGATGTCGGCGATATAGGCGCCAGCAACCGCACCTGTGGCGCCGG
TGATGCCGGCCACGATGCGTCCGGCGTAGAGGATCGAGTTGAGAAGAGAAAAGAAAACCGCCGATCCTGT
CCACCGCATTACTGCAAGGTAGTGGACAAGACCGGCGGTCTTAAGTTTTTTGGCTGAATTAAGCACCGGT
GGAGTGACGACCTTCAGCACGTTCGTACTGTTCAACGATGGTGTAGTCTTCGTTGTGGGAGGTGATGTCC
AGTTTGATGTCGGTTTTGTAAGCACCCGGCAGCTGAACCGGTTTTTTAGCCATGTAGGTGGTTTTAACTT
CAGCGTCGTAGTGACCACCGTCTTTCAGTTTCAGACGCATTTTGATTTCACCTTTCAGAGCACCGTCTTC
CGGGTACATACGTTCGGTGGAAGCTTCCCAACCCATGGTTTTTTTCTGCATAACCGGACCGTCGGACGGG
AAGTTGGTACCACGCAGTTTAACTTTGTAGATGAACTCACCGTCTTGCAGGGAGGAGTCCTGGGTAACGG
TAACAACACCACCGTCTTCGAAGTTCATAACACGTTCCCATTTGAAACCTTCCGGGAAGGACAGTTTCAG
GTAGTCCGGGATGTCAGCCGGGTGTTTAACGTAAGCTTTGGAACCGTACTGGAACTGCGGGGACAGGATG
TCCCAAGCGAACGGCAGCGGACCACCTTTGGTAACTTTCAGTTTAGCGGTCTGGGTACCTTCGTACGGAC
GACCTTCACCTTCACCTTCGATTTCGAACTCGTGACCGTTAACGGAACCTTCCATACGAACTTTGAAACG
CATGAACTCTTTGATAACGTCTTCGGAGGAAGCCATGCTGCTGCCCATGAATTCCCTCCTTAATTTTTAA
CCAATGCTTCGTTTCGTATCACACACCCCAAAGCCTTCTGCTTTGAATGCTGCCCTTCTTCAGGGCTTAA
TTTTTAAGAGCGTCACCTTCATGGTGGTCAGTGCGTCCTGCTGATGTGCTCAGTATCACCGCCAGTGGTA
TTTATGTCAACACCGCCAGAGATAATTTATCACCGCAGATGGTTATCTGTATGTTTTTTATATGAATTTA
TTTTTTGCAGGGGGGCATTGTTTGGTAGGTGAGAGATCTTTTAGCTGTCTTGGTTTGCCCAAAGCGCATT
GCATAATCTTTCAGGGTTATGCGTTGTTCCATACAACCTCCTTAGTACATGCAACCATTATCACCGCCAG
AGGTAAAATAGTCAACACGCACGGTGTTAGATATTTATAAATAGTGGTGATAGATTTAACGTGGATCTCA
ATTCATTAAAGAGGAGAAAGGTACCATGCATCACCATCATCACCACAGCCAGGATCCAATGGTGAGCAAG
GGCGAGGAGACCACAATGGGCGTAATCAAGCCCGACATGAAGATCAAGCTGAAGATGGAGGGCAACGTGA
ATGGCCACGCCTTCGTGATCGAGGGCGAGGGCGAGGGCAAGCCCTACGACGGCACCAACACCATCAACCT
GGAGGTGAAGGAGGGAGCCCCCCTGCCCTTCTCCTACGACATTCTGACCACCGCGTTCAGTTACGGCAAC
AGGGCCTTCACCAAGTACCCCGACGACATCCCCAACTACTTCAAGCAGTCCTTCCCCGAGGGCTACTCTT
GGGAGCGCACCATGACCTTCGAGGACAAGGGCATCGTGAAGGTGAAGTCCGACATCTCCATGGAGGAGGA
CTCCTTCATCTACGAGATACACCTCAAGGGCGAGAACTTCCCCCCCAACGGCCCCGTGATGCAGAAGGAG
ACCACCGGCTGGGACGCCTCCACCGAGAGGATGTACGTGCGCGACGGCGTGCTGAAGGGCGACGTCAAGA
TGAAGCTGCTGCTGGAGGGCGGCGGCCACCACCGCGTTGACTTCAAGACCATCTACAGGGCCAAGAAGGC
GGTGAAGCTGCCCGACTATCACTTTGTGGACCACCGCATCGAGATCCTGAACCACGACAAGGACTACAAC
AAGGTGACCGTTTACGAGATCGCCGTGGCCCGCAACTCCACCGACGGCATGGACGAGCTGTACAAGGGCG
CTGCTAACGACGAAAACTACGCTGACGCTTCTTGAACGCACTGACCACCATGAAGGTGACGCTCTTAAAA
ATTAAGCCCTGAAGAAGGGCAGCATTCAAAGCAGAAGGCTTTGGGGTGTGTGATACGAAACGAAGCATTG
GTTAAAAATAAGCTTGCGGCCGCATAATGCTTAAGTCGAACAGAAAGTAATCGTATGAGCTCGACACCAT
CGAATGGCGCAAACCTTTCGCGGTATGGCATGATAGCGCCCGGAAGAGAGTCAATTCAGGGTGGTGAATG
TATAAGAAGGAGATATACATATGAGCACAAAAAAGAAACCATTAACACAAGAGCAGCTTGAGGACGCACG
TCGCCTTAAAGCAATTTATGAAAAAAAGAAAAATGAACTTGGCTTATCCCAGGAATCTGTCGCAGACAAG
ATGGGGATGGGGCAGTCAGGCGTTGGTGCTTTATTTAATGGCATCAATGCATTAAATGCTTATAACGCCG
CATTGCTTACAAAAATTCTCAAAGTTAGCGTTGAAGAATTTAGCCCTTCAATCGCCAGAGAAATCTACGA
GATGTATGAAGCGGTTAGTATGCAGCCGTCACTTAGAAGTGAGTATGAGTACCCTGTTTTTTCTCATGTT
CAGGCAGGGATGTTCTCACCTGAGCTTAGAACCTTTACCAAAGGTGATGCGGAGAGATGGGTAAGCACAA
CCAAAAAAGCCAGTGATTCTGCATTCTGGCTTGAGGTTGAAGGTAATTCCATGACCGCACCAACAGGCTC
CAAGCCAAGCTTTCCTGACGGAATGTTAATTCTCGTTGACCCTGAGCAGGCTGTTGAGCCAGGTGATTTC
TGCATAGCCAGACTTGGGGGTGATGAGTTTACCTTCAAGAAACTGATCAGGGATAGCGGTCAGGTGTTTT
TACAACCACTAAACCCACAGTACCCAATGATCCCATGCAATGAGAGTTGTTCCGTTGTGGGGAAAGTTAT
CGCTAGTCAGTGGCCTGAAGAGACGTTTGGCTGACTCGAGTCTGGTAAAGAAACCGCTGCTGCGAAATTT
GAACGCCAGCACATGGACTCGTCTACTAGCGCAGCTTAATTAACCTAGGCTGCTGCCACCGCTGAGCAAT
AACTAGCATAACCCCTTGGGGCCTCTAAACGGGTCTTGAGGGGTTTTTTGCTGAAAGGAGGAACTATATC
CGGATTGGCGAATGGG
[124 nt withheld, positions 5267-5390]
C
[91 nt withheld, positions 5392-5482]
A
[49 nt withheld, positions 5484-5532]
CCTTTGACGTTGGAGTCCACGTTCTTT
[37 nt withheld, positions 5560-5596]
ACCCTATCTCGGTCTATTCTTTTGATTTATAAGGGATTTTGCCGATTTCGGCCTATTGGTTAAAAAATGA
GCTGATTTAACAAAAATTTAACGCGAATTTTAACAAAATATTAACGTTTACAATTTCTGGCGGCACGATG
GCATGAGATTATCAAAAAGGATCTTCACCTAGATCCTTTTAAATTAAAAATGAAGTTTTAAATCAATCTA
AAGTATATATGAGTAAACTTGGTCTGACAGTTACCAATGCTTAATCAGTGAGGCACCTATCTCAGCGATC
TGTCTATTTCGTTCATCCATAGTTGCCTGACTCCCCGTCGTGTAGATAACTACGATACGGGAGGGCTTAC
CATCTGGCCCCAGTGCTGCAATGATACCGCGAGACCCACGCTCACCGGCTCCAGATTTATCAGCAATAAA
CCAGCCAGCCGGAAGGGCCGAGCGCAGAAGTGGTCCTGCAACTTTATCCGCCTCCATCCAGTCTATTAAT
TGTTGCCGGGAAGCTAGAGTAAGTAGTTCGCCAGTTAATAGTTTGCGCAACGTTGTTGCCATTGCTACAG
GCATCGTGGTGTCACGCTCGTCGTTTGGTATGGCTTCATTCAGCTCCGGTTCCCAACGATCAAGGCGAGT
TACATGATCCCCCATGTTGTGCAAAAAAGCGGTTAGCTCCTTCGGTCCTCCGATCGTTGTCAGAAGTAAG
TTGGCCGCAGTGTTATCACTCATGGTTATGGCAGCACTGCATAATTCTCTTACTGTCATGCCATCCGTAA
GATGCTTTTCTGTGACTGGTGAGTACTCAACCAAGTCATTCTGAGAATAGTGTATGCGGCGACCGAGTTG
CTCTTGCCCGGCGTCAATACGGGATAATACCGCGCCACATAGCAGAACTTTAAAAGTGCTCATCATTGGA
AAACGTTCTTCGGGGCGAAAACTCTCAAGGATCTTACCGCTGTTGAGATCCAGTTCGATGTAACCCACTC
GTGCACCCAACTGATCTTCAGCATCTTTTACTTTCACCAGCGTTTCTGGGTGAGCAAAAACAGGAAGGCA
AAATGCCGCAAAAAAGGGAATAAGGGCGACACGGAAATGTTGAATACTCATACTCTTCCTTTTTCAATCA
TGATTGAAGCATTTATCAGGGTTATTGTCTCATGAGCGGATACATATTTGAATGTATTTAGAAAAATAAA
CAAATAGGTCATGACCAAAATCCCTTAACGTGAGTTTTCGTTCCACTGAGCGTCAGACCCCGTAGAAAAG
ATCAAAGGATCTTC
Features (pLannotate 1.2.2; 20 found; start..end, strand, type, name):
      1..589     +  rep_origin     ori: high-copy-number ColE1/pMB1/pBR322/pUC origin of replication
    775..914     -  misc_feature   bom: basis of mobility region from pBR322
   1016..1207    -  CDS            rop: Rop protein, which maintains plasmids at low copy number; rop
   1224..1604    +  CDS            YPB1_ECOLX: Protein predicted: Swiss-Prot protein existence level 4. From Escherichia coli.
   1666..1730    -  CDS            TcR (fragment): tetracycline efflux protein; tet; confers resistance to tetracycline
   1745..1766    -  protein_bind   CAP binding site: CAP binding activates transcription in the presence of cAMP. E. coli catabolite activator protein
   1786..2065    -  CDS            TcR (fragment): tetracycline efflux protein; tet; confers resistance to tetracycline
   2162..2836    -  CDS            mRFP1: mRFP1 is a basic (constitutively fluorescent) red fluorescent protein published in 2002, derived from Discosoma sp.. It is reported to be a somewhat slowly-maturing monomer with low acid sensitivity.
   2966..2997    -  promoter       PLtetO-1 promoter (fragment): modified phage lambda PL promoter with tet operator sites (Lutz and Bujard, 1997)
   3039..3182    -  CDS            cro (fragment): RCRO_LAMBD - Experimental evidence at protein level: Swiss-Prot protein existence level 1. Plays an essential role in the switch from lysogenic to lytic state and in fine-tuning the lytic phase activation. Mediates the de- repression of the lytic promoters from repression by cI at an early stage of prophage induction. Turns down the expression of the transcriptional activator cII, a factor that initiates the expression of repressor cI, the major component promoting latency. Additionally, cro is able to directly bind to the promoter region of cI thereby preventing the transcription of cI repres
   3349..4056    +  CDS            mWasabi: mWasabi is a basic (constitutively fluorescent) green fluorescent protein published in 2008, derived from Clavularia sp.. It has high acid sensitivity.
   4060..4083    +  CDS            ssrA tag (fragment): C-terminal peptide that mediates degradation in bacteria through the ClpXP and ClpAP proteases (McGinness et al., 2006) wild-type LAA variant
   4263..4339    +  promoter       lacI promoter: lacI
   4361..5074    +  CDS            λ repressor (ts): temperature-sensitive variant of the phage λ repressor; cIts; thermosensitivity is conferred by the A67T mutation
   5087..5128    +  CDS            S-Tag (fragment): affinity and epitope tag derived from pancreatic ribonuclease A
   5158..5175    +  CDS            SET1 (fragment): solubility-enhancement tag derived from T7 phage gene 10B
   5183..5230    +  terminator     T7 terminator: transcription terminator for bacteriophage T7 RNA polymerase
   5267..5722    +  rep_origin     f1 ori (sequence partly withheld): f1 bacteriophage origin of replication; arrow indicates direction of (+) strand synthesis
   5837..6697    -  CDS            AmpR: β-lactamase; bla; confers resistance to ampicillin, carbenicillin, and related antibiotics
   6698..6790    -  promoter       AmpR promoter: bla
