[The description below was written by a language model from this plasmid's Addgene catalogue record and pLannotate feature annotations shown in this document.]
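Description:
pTcI39-switch is a bacterial expression plasmid built on the pETDuet-1 backbone that acts as a temperature-dependent state switch in E. coli, giving green fluorescence at low temperature and red fluorescence at high temperature. It is propagated through a ColE1/pBR322-type origin, with the bom and rop elements also annotated, although the catalogue lists it as high copy. Selection is by ampicillin through the bla gene and its promoter. An f1 origin and short tetracycline-resistance fragments are also annotated and appear to be backbone remnants. According to the record, the two T7 promoters of pETDuet-1 were replaced, the first by a lambda pR/pL promoter and the second by the lacI promoter.

The regulator is TcI39, a temperature-sensitive variant of the phage lambda cI repressor carrying the A67T mutation, and it is expressed from the lacI promoter. S-Tag and T7 terminator remnants of the backbone lie downstream of it. The two reporters are arranged divergently around a lambda-derived control region, which the annotation picks up as a PL-type promoter fragment and a partial cro sequence. mRFP1 is read on one strand. On the other strand is mWasabi, which has an N-terminal 6xHis tag and a C-terminal ssrA-type degradation tag that shortens the protein's lifetime, so the green signal should fall quickly once its expression stops.

The associated work concerns lambda-repressor-based transcriptional activation. This suggests that folded TcI39 represses the mRFP1 promoter while supporting mWasabi expression at low temperature, and that thermal inactivation of the repressor reverses these outputs. The record does not spell out this promoter logic or the switching temperature. The plasmid serves as a tool for characterising thermal control of bacterial gene expression.
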