Addgene plasmid #195557: pTcI39-switch
Purpose: Temperature state switch expressing low-temperature mWasabi and high-temperature mRFP1
Depositing lab: Mikhail Shapiro. Depositing organization: California Institute of Technology. Publication: Tunable Temperature-Sensitive Transcriptional Activation Based on Lambda Repressor. Xiong LL, Garrett MA, Buss MT, Kornfield JA, Shapiro MG. ACS Synth Biol. 2022 Jul 15;11(7):2518-2522. doi: 10.1021/acssynbio.2c00093. Epub 2022 Jun 15. PubMed 35708251.
Backbone
  Vector backbone: pETDuet-1
  Backbone manufacturer: Novagen
  Modifications to backbone: Replaced T7 Promoter #1 with pR/pL Promoter. Replaced T7 Promoter #2 with LacI Promoter.
  Vector type: Bacterial Expression
Growth in bacteria
  Bacterial resistance: Ampicillin, 100 μg/mL
  Growth temperature: 37°C
  Growth strain: NEB Stable
  Copy number: High Copy
Gene/Insert 1
  Gene/Insert name: mRFP1
  Species: Synthetic
  Insert size (bp): 678
  GenBank ID: CAH64892
Gene/Insert 2
  Gene/Insert name: mWasabi
  Species: Synthetic
  Insert size (bp): 747
  GenBank ID: ABW74902.1
  Tag / fusion protein: AANDENYADAS degradation tag (C terminal on insert); 6x His (N terminal on insert)
Gene/Insert 3
  Gene/Insert name: TcI39 (alt names: TcI; Lambda Repressor (temperature sensitive); CI857)
  Species: Bacteriophage Lambda
  Insert size (bp): 714
  Mutation: A67T
Resource information
  A portion of this plasmid was derived from a plasmid made by: mRFP1 was obtained from the pTU1-A-RFP plasmid5, a gift from Paul Freemont (Addgene plasmid # 72939 ; http://n2t.net/addgene:72939 ; RRID:Addgene_72939). mWasabi and TcI39 were derived from our previous work: Piraner et al Nat Chem Biol. 2017 Jan;13(1):75-80. doi: 10.1038/nchembio.2233. Epub 2016 Nov 14.
Terms and licenses: Academic/Nonprofit Terms; Industry Terms: Not Available to Industry
How to cite: pTcI39-switch was a gift from Mikhail Shapiro (Addgene plasmid # 195557 ; http://n2t.net/addgene:195557 ; RRID:Addgene_195557)
